>Addgene plasmid #80175 | non-targeting control gRNA (BRDN0001148852) | depositor full sequence | sequence record 150828 | Full Sequence
CCCGGGTGCAAAGATGGATAAAGTTTTAAACAGAGAGGAATCTTTGCAGCTAATGGACCTTCTAGGTCTT
GAAAGGAGTGGGAATTGGCTCCGGTGCCCGTCAGTGGGCAGAGCGCACATCGCCCACAGTCCCCGAGAAG
TTGGGGGGAGGGGTCGGCAATTGATCCGGTGCCTAGAGAAGGTGGCGCGGGGTAAACTGGGAAAGTGATG
TCGTGTACTGGCTCCGCCTTTTTCCCGAGGGTGGGGGAGAACCGTATATAAGTGCAGTAGTCGCCGTGAA
CGTTCTTTTTCGCAACGGGTTTGCCGCCAGAACACAGGTAAGTGCCGTGTGTGGTTCCCGCGGGCCTGGC
CTCTTTACGGGTTATGGCCCTTGCGTGCCTTGAATTACTTCCACCTGGCTGCAGTACGTGATTCTTGATC
CCGAGCTTCGGGTTGGAAGTGGGTGGGAGAGTTCGAGGCCTTGCGCTTAAGGAGCCCCTTCGCCTCGTGC
TTGAGTTGAGGCCTGGCCTGGGCGCTGGGGCCGCCGCGTGCGAATCTGGTGGCACCTTCGCGCCTGTCTC
GCTGCTTTCGATAAGTCTCTAGCCATTTAAAATTTTTGATGACCTGCTGCGACGCTTTTTTTCTGGCAAG
ATAGTCTTGTAAATGCGGGCCAAGATCTGCACACTGGTATTTCGGTTTTTGGGGCCGCGGGCGGCGACGG
GGCCCGTGCGTCCCAGCGCACATGTTCGGCGAGGCGGGGCCTGCGAGCGCGGCCACCGAGAATCGGACGG
GGGTAGTCTCAAGCTGGCCGGCCTGCTCTGGTGCCTGGCCTCGCGCCGCCGTGTATCGCCCCGCCCTGGG
CGGCAAGGCTGGCCCGGTCGGCACCAGTTGCGTGAGCGGAAAGATGGCCGCTTCCCGGCCCTGCTGCAGG
GAGCTCAAAATGGAGGACGCGGCGCTCGGGAGAGCGGGCGGGTGAGTCACCCACACAAAGGAAAAGGGCC
TTTCCGTCCTCAGCCGTCGCTTCATGTGACTCCACGGAGTACCGGGCGCCGTCCAGGCACCTCGATTAGT
TCTCGAGCTTTTGGAGTACGTCGTCTTTAGGTTGGGGGGAGGGGTTTTATGCGATGGAGTTTCCCCACAC
TGAGTGGGTGGAGACTGAAGTTAGGCCAGCTTGGCACTTGATGTAATTCTCCTTGGAATTTGCCCTTTTT
GAGTTTGGATCTTGGTTCATTCTCAAGCCTCAGACAGTGGTTCAAAGTTTTTTTCTTCCATTTCAGGTGT
CGTGACGTACGGCCACCATGACCGAGTACAAGCCCACGGTGCGCCTCGCCACCCGCGACGACGTCCCCAG
GGCCGTACGCACCCTCGCCGCCGCGTTCGCCGACTACCCCGCCACGCGCCACACCGTCGATCCGGACCGC
CACATCGAGCGGGTCACCGAGCTGCAAGAACTCTTCCTCACGCGCGTCGGGCTCGACATCGGCAAGGTGT
GGGTCGCGGACGACGGCGCCGCCGTGGCGGTCTGGACCACGCCGGAGAGCGTCGAAGCGGGGGCGGTGTT
CGCCGAGATCGGCCCGCGCATGGCCGAGTTGAGCGGTTCCCGGCTGGCCGCGCAGCAACAGATGGAAGGC
CTCCTGGCGCCGCACCGGCCCAAGGAGCCCGCGTGGTTCCTGGCCACCGTCGGAGTCTCGCCCGACCACC
AGGGCAAGGGTCTGGGCAGCGCCGTCGTGCTCCCCGGAGTGGAGGCGGCCGAGCGCGCCGGGGTGCCCGC
CTTCCTGGAGACCTCCGCGCCCCGCAACCTCCCCTTCTACGAGCGGCTCGGCTTCACCGTCACCGCCGAC
GTCGAGGTGCCCGAAGGACCGCGCACCTGGTGCATGACCCGCAAGCCCGGTGCCTGAACGCGTTAAGTCG
ACAATCAACCTCTGGATTACAAAATTTGTGAAAGATTGACTGGTATTCTTAACTATGTTGCTCCTTTTAC
GCTATGTGGATACGCTGCTTTAATGCCTTTGTATCATGCTATTGCTTCCCGTATGGCTTTCATTTTCTCC
TCCTTGTATAAATCCTGGTTGCTGTCTCTTTATGAGGAGTTGTGGCCCGTTGTCAGGCAACGTGGCGTGG
TGTGCACTGTGTTTGCTGACGCAACCCCCACTGGTTGGGGCATTGCCACCACCTGTCAGCTCCTTTCCGG
GACTTTCGCTTTCCCCCTCCCTATTGCCACGGCGGAACTCATCGCCGCCTGCCTTGCCCGCTGCTGGACA
GGGGCTCGGCTGTTGGGCACTGACAATTCCGTGGTGTTGTCGGGGAAATCATCGTCCTTTCCTTGGCTGC
TCGCCTGTGTTGCCACCTGGATTCTGCGCGGGACGTCCTTCTGCTACGTCCCTTCGGCCCTCAATCCAGC
GGACCTTCCTTCCCGCGGCCTGCTGCCGGCTCTGCGGCCTCTTCCGCGTCTTCGCCTTCGCCCTCAGACG
AGTCGGATCTCCCTTTGGGCCGCCTCCCCGCGTCGACTTTAAGACCAATGACTTACAAGGCAGCTGTAGA
TCTTAGCCACTTTTTAAAAGAAAAGGGGGGACTGGAAGGGCTAATTCACTCCCAACGAAGACAAGATCTG
CTTTTTGCTTGTACTGGGTCTCTCTGGTTAGACCAGATCTGAGCCTGGGAGCTCTCTGGCTAACTAGGGA
ACCCACTGCTTAAGCCTCAATAAAGCTTGCCTTGAGTGCTTCAAGTAGTGTGTGCCCGTCTGTTGTGTGA
CTCTGGTAACTAGAGATCCCTCAGACCCTTTTAGTCAGTGTGGAAAATCTCTAGCAGTACGTATAGTAGT
TCATGTCATCTTATTATTCAGTATTTATAACTTGCAAAGAAATGAATATCAGAGAGTGAGAGGAACTTGT
TTATTGCAGCTTATAATGGTTACAAATAAAGCAATAGCATCACAAATTTCACAAATAAAGCATTTTTTTC
ACTGCATTCTAGTTGTGGTTTGTCCAAACTCATCAATGTATCTTATCATGTCTGGCTCTAGCTATCCCGC
CCCTAACTCCGCCCATCCCGCCCCTAACTCCGCCCAGTTCCGCCCATTCTCCGCCCCATGGCTGACTAAT
TTTTTTTATTTATGCAGAGGCCGAGGCCGCCTCGGCCTCTGAGCTATTCCAGAAGTAGTGAGGAGGCTTT
TTTGGAGGCCTAGGGACGTACCCAATTCGCCCTATAGTGAGTCGTATTACGCGCGCTCACTGGCCGTCGT
TTTACAACGTCGTGACTGGGAAAACCCTGGCGTTACCCAACTTAATCGCCTTGCAGCACATCCCCCTTTC
GCCAGCTGGCGTAATAGCGAAGAGGCCCGCACCGATCGCCCTTCCCAACAGTTGCGCAGCCTGAATGGCG
AATGGG
[124 nt withheld, positions 3367-3490]
C
[91 nt withheld, positions 3492-3582]
A
[49 nt withheld, positions 3584-3632]
CCTTTGACGTTGGAGTCCACGTTCTTT
[37 nt withheld, positions 3660-3696]
ACCCTATCTCGGTCTATTCTTTTGATTTATAAGGGATTTTGCCGATTTCGGCCTATTGGTTAAAAAATGA
GCTGATTTAACAAAAATTTAACGCGAATTTTAACAAAATATTAACGCTTACAATTTAGGTGGCACTTTTC
GGGGAAATGTGCGCGGAACCCCTATTTGTTTATTTTTCTAAATACATTCAAATATGTATCCGCTCATGAG
ACAATAACCCTGATAAATGCTTCAATAATATTGAAAAAGGAAGAGTATGAGTATTCAACATTTCCGTGTC
GCCCTTATTCCCTTTTTTGCGGCATTTTGCCTTCCTGTTTTTGCTCACCCAGAAACGCTGGTGAAAGTAA
AAGATGCTGAAGATCAGTTGGGTGCACGAGTGGGTTACATCGAACTGGATCTCAACAGCGGTAAGATCCT
TGAGAGTTTTCGCCCCGAAGAACGTTTTCCAATGATGAGCACTTTTAAAGTTCTGCTATGTGGCGCGGTA
TTATCCCGTATTGACGCCGGGCAAGAGCAACTCGGTCGCCGCATACACTATTCTCAGAATGACTTGGTTG
AGTACTCACCAGTCACAGAAAAGCATCTTACGGATGGCATGACAGTAAGAGAATTATGCAGTGCTGCCAT
AACCATGAGTGATAACACTGCGGCCAACTTACTTCTGACAACGATCGGAGGACCGAAGGAGCTAACCGCT
TTTTTGCACAACATGGGGGATCATGTAACTCGCCTTGATCGTTGGGAACCGGAGCTGAATGAAGCCATAC
CAAACGACGAGCGTGACACCACGATGCCTGTAGCAATGGCAACAACGTTGCGCAAACTATTAACTGGCGA
ACTACTTACTCTAGCTTCCCGGCAACAATTAATAGACTGGATGGAGGCGGATAAAGTTGCAGGACCACTT
CTGCGCTCGGCCCTTCCGGCTGGCTGGTTTATTGCTGATAAATCTGGAGCCGGTGAGCGTGGGTCTCGCG
GTATCATTGCAGCACTGGGGCCAGATGGTAAGCCCTCCCGTATCGTAGTTATCTACACGACGGGGAGTCA
GGCAACTATGGATGAACGAAATAGACAGATCGCTGAGATAGGTGCCTCACTGATTAAGCATTGGTAACTG
TCAGACCAAGTTTACTCATATATACTTTAGATTGATTTAAAACTTCATTTTTAATTTAAAAGGATCTAGG
TGAAGATCCTTTTTGATAATCTCATGACCAAAATCCCTTAACGTGAGTTTTCGTTCCACTGAGCGTCAGA
CCCCGTAGAAAAGATCAAAGGATCTTCTTGAGATCCTTTTTTTCTGCGCGTAATCTGCTGCTTGCAAACA
AAAAAACCACCGCTACCAGCGGTGGTTTGTTTGCCGGATCAAGAGCTACCAACTCTTTTTCCGAAGGTAA
CTGGCTTCAGCAGAGCGCAGATACCAAATACTGTTCTTCTAGTGTAGCCGTAGTTAGGCCACCACTTCAA
GAACTCTGTAGCACCGCCTACATACCTCGCTCTGCTAATCCTGTTACCAGTGGCTGCTGCCAGTGGCGAT
AAGTCGTGTCTTACCGGGTTGGACTCAAGACGATAGTTACCGGATAAGGCGCAGCGGTCGGGCTGAACGG
GGGGTTCGTGCACACAGCCCAGCTTGGAGCGAACGACCTACACCGAACTGAGATACCTACAGCGTGAGCT
ATGAGAAAGCGCCACGCTTCCCGAAGGGAGAAAGGCGGACAGGTATCCGGTAAGCGGCAGGGTCGGAACA
GGAGAGCGCACGAGGGAGCTTCCAGGGGGAAACGCCTGGTATCTTTATAGTCCTGTCGGGTTTCGCCACC
TCTGACTTGAGCGTCGATTTTTGTGATGCTCGTCAGGGGGGCGGAGCCTATGGAAAAACGCCAGCAACGC
GGCCTTTTTACGGTTCCTGGCCTTTTGCTGGCCTTTTGCTCACATGTTCTTTCCTGCGTTATCCCCTGAT
TCTGTGGATAACCGTATTACCGCCTTTGAGTGAGCTGATACCGCTCGCCGCAGCCGAACGACCGAGCGCA
GCGAGTCAGTGAGCGAGGAAGCGGAAGAGCGCCCAATACGCAAACCGCCTCTCCCCGCGCGTTGGCCGAT
TCATTAATGCAGCTGGCACGACAGGTTTCCCGACTGGAAAGCGGGCAGTGAGCGCAACGCAATTAATGTG
AGTTAGCTCACTCATTAGGCACCCCAGGCTTTACACTTTATGCTTCCGGCTCGTATGTTGTGTGGAATTG
TGAGCGGATAACAATTTCACACAGGAAACAGCTATGACCATGATTACGCCAAGCGCGCAATTAACCCTCA
CTAAAGGGAACAAAAGCTGGAGCTGCAAGCTTAATGTAGTCTTATGCAATACTCTTGTAGTCTTGCAACA
TGGTAACGATGAGTTAGCAACATGCCTTACAAGGAGAGAAAAAGCACCGTGCATGCCGATTGGTGGAAGT
AAGGTGGTACGATCGTGCCTTATTAGGAAGGCAACAGACGGGTCTGACATGGATTGGACGAACCACTGAA
TTGCCGCATTGCAGAGATATTGTATTTAAGTGCCTAGCTCGATACATAAACGGGTCTCTCTGGTTAGACC
AGATCTGAGCCTGGGAGCTCTCTGGCTAACTAGGGAACCCACTGCTTAAGCCTCAATAAAGCTTGCCTTG
AGTGCTTCAAGTAGTGTGTGCCCGTCTGTTGTGTGACTCTGGTAACTAGAGATCCCTCAGACCCTTTTAG
TCAGTGTGGAAAATCTCTAGCAGTGGCGCCCGAACAGGGACTTGAAAGCGAAAGGGAAACCAGAGGAGCT
CTCTCGACGCAGGACTCGGCTTGCTGAAGCGCGCACGGCAAGAGGCGAGGGGCGGCGACTGGTGAGTACG
CCAAAAATTTTGACTAGCGGAGGCTAGAAGGAGAGAGATGGGTGCGAGAGCGTCAGTATTAAGCGGGGGA
GAATTAGATCGCGATGGGAAAAAATTCGGTTAAGGCCAGGGGGAAAGAAAAAATATAAATTAAAACATAT
AGTATGGGCAAGCAGGGAGCTAGAACGATTCGCAGTTAATCCTGGCCTGTTAGAAACATCAGAAGGCTGT
AGACAAATACTGGGACAGCTACAACCATCCCTTCAGACAGGATCAGAAGAACTTAGATCATTATATAATA
CAGTAGCAACCCTCTATTGTGTGCATCAAAGGATAGAGATAAAAGACACCAAGGAAGCTTTAGACAAGAT
AGAGGAAGAGCAAAACAAAAGTAAGACCACCGCACAGCAAGCGGCCGCTGATCTTCAGACCTGGAGGAGG
AGATATGAGGGACAATTGGAGAAGTGAATTATATAAATATAAAGTAGTAAAAATTGAACCATTAGGAGTA
GCACCCACCAAGGCAAAGAGAAGAGTGGTGCAGAGAGAAAAAAGAGCAGTGGGAATAGGAGCTTTGTTCC
TTGGGTTCTTGGGAGCAGCAGGAAGCACTATGGGCGCAGCGTCAATGACGCTGACGGTACAGGCCAGACA
ATTATTGTCTGGTATAGTGCAGCAGCAGAACAATTTGCTGAGGGCTATTGAGGCGCAACAGCATCTGTTG
CAACTCACAGTCTGGGGCATCAAGCAGCTCCAGGCAAGAATCCTGGCTGTGGAAAGATACCTAAAGGATC
AACAGCTCCTGGGGATTTGGGGTTGCTCTGGAAAACTCATTTGCACCACTGCTGTGCCTTGGAATGCTAG
TTGGAGTAATAAATCTCTGGAACAGATTTGGAATCACACGACCTGGATGGAGTGGGACAGAGAAATTAAC
AATTACACAAGCTTAATACACTCCTTAATTGAAGAATCGCAAAACCAGCAAGAAAAGAATGAACAAGAAT
TATTGGAATTAGATAAATGGGCAAGTTTGTGGAATTGGTTTAACATAACAAATTGGCTGTGGTATATAAA
ATTATTCATAATGATAGTAGGAGGCTTGGTAGGTTTAAGAATAGTTTTTGCTGTACTTTCTATAGTGAAT
AGAGTTAGGCAGGGATATTCACCATTATCGTTTCAGACCCACCTCCCAACCCCGAGGGGACCCAGAGAGG
GCCTATTTCCCATGATTCCTTCATATTTGCATATACGATACAAGGCTGTTAGAGAGATAATTAGAATTAA
TTTGACTGTAAACACAAAGATATTAGTACAAAATACGTGACGTAGAAAGTAATAATTTCTTGGGTAGTTT
GCAGTTTTAAAATTATGTTTTAAAATGGACTATCATATGCTTACCGTAACTTGAAAGTATTTCGATTTCT
TGGCTTTATATATCTTGTGGAAAGGACGAAACACCGGTAGGCGCGCCGCTCTCTACGTTTTAGAGCTAGA
AATAGCAAGTTAAAATAAGGCTAGTCCGTTATCAACTTGAAAAAGTGGCACCGAGTCGGTGCTTTTTTAA
GCTTGGCGTAACTAGATCTTGAGACAAATGGCAGTATTCATCCACAATTTTAAAAGAAAAGGGGGGATTG
GGGGGTACAGTGCAGGGGAAAGAATAGTAGACATAATAGCAACAGACATACAAACTAAAGAATTACAAAA
ACAAATTACAAAAATTCAAAATTTTCGGGTTTATTACAGGGACAGCAGAGATCCACTTTGGCGCCGGCTC
GAGGGGG
Features (pLannotate 1.2.2; 29 found; start..end, strand, type, name):
     14..80      +  CDS            small t antigen (fragment): SV40 (simian virus 40) small t antigen
    106..317     +  promoter       EF-1α core promoter: core promoter for human elongation factor EF-1α
    318..1256    +  intron         EF-1α intron A: intron upstream of the start codon of human EF-1α
   1278..1877    +  CDS            PuroR (fragment): puromycin N-acetyltransferase; pac from Streptomyces; confers resistance to puromycin
   1893..2481    +  misc_feature   WPRE: woodchuck hepatitis virus posttranscriptional regulatory element
   2532..2551    +  misc_feature   cPPT/CTS (fragment): central polypurine tract and central termination sequence of HIV-1
   2553..2786    +  LTR            3' LTR (ΔU3): self-inactivating 3' long terminal repeat (LTR) from HIV-1
   2864..2985    +  polyA_signal   SV40 poly(A) signal: SV40 polyadenylation signal
   3025..3160    +  rep_origin     SV40 ori: SV40 origin of replication
   3181..3199    -  promoter       T7 promoter: promoter for bacteriophage T7 RNA polymerase
   3207..3362    +  CDS            lacZα (fragment): LacZα fragment of β-galactosidase; lacZ fragment
   3367..3795    +  rep_origin     f1 ori (sequence partly withheld): f1 bacteriophage origin of replication; arrow indicates direction of (+) strand synthesis
   3848..3952    +  promoter       AmpR promoter: bla
   3953..4813    +  CDS            AmpR: β-lactamase; bla; confers resistance to ampicillin, carbenicillin, and related antibiotics
   4984..5572    +  rep_origin     ori: high-copy-number ColE1/pMB1/pBR322/pUC origin of replication
   5755..5847    +  CDS            lacI (fragment): lac repressor; lacI; The lac repressor binds to the lac operator to inhibit transcription in E. coli. This inhibition can be relieved by adding lactose or isopropyl-β-D-thiogalactopyranoside (IPTG).
   5860..5881    +  protein_bind   CAP binding site: CAP binding activates transcription in the presence of cAMP. E. coli catabolite activator protein
   5896..5926    +  promoter       lac promoter: promoter for the E. coli lac operon
   5934..5950    +  protein_bind   lac operator: The lac repressor binds to the lac operator to inhibit transcription in E. coli. This inhibition can be relieved by adding lactose or isopropyl-β-D-thiogalactopyranoside (IPTG). lac repressor encoded by lacI
   5995..6013    +  promoter       T3 promoter: promoter for bacteriophage T3 RNA polymerase
   6041..6267    +  promoter       RSV promoter: Rous sarcoma virus enhancer/promoter
   6268..6448    +  LTR            5' LTR (truncated): truncated 5' long terminal repeat (LTR) from HIV-1
   6495..6620    +  misc_feature   HIV-1 Ψ: packaging signal of human immunodeficiency virus type 1
   6604..6967    +  CDS            HIV-1 gag (fragment): gag protein from human immunodeficiency virus 1; gag
   7113..7346    +  misc_feature   RRE: The Rev response element (RRE) of HIV-1 allows for Rev-dependent mRNA export from the nucleus to the cytoplasm.
   7723..7749    +  CDS            Rev (fragment): human immunodeficiency virus 1 (HIV-1) Rev protein; rev; enhances nuclear export of unspliced and incompletely spliced viral mRNAs
   7753..7993    +  promoter       U6 promoter: RNA polymerase III promoter for human U6 snRNA
   8023..8098    +  misc_RNA       gRNA scaffold: guide RNA scaffold for the Streptococcus pyogenes CRISPR/Cas9 system
   8154..8271    +  misc_feature   cPPT/CTS: central polypurine tract and central termination sequence of HIV-1
