[The description below was written by a language model from this plasmid's Addgene catalogue record and pLannotate feature annotations shown in this document.]
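Description:
Non-targeting control gRNA (BRDN0001148852) is a third-generation lentiviral guide RNA plasmid built on the lentiGuide-Puro backbone, intended for CRISPR-Cas9 experiments in mammalian (human) cells. In bacteria it is maintained as a high-copy plasmid through a ColE1/pUC-type origin and selected with ampicillin via the β-lactamase gene. The backbone also carries an f1 origin, an SV40 origin and poly(A) signal, and remnants of lac and T7/T3 cloning-vector sequences that play no role in its function.

The lentiviral transfer cassette starts with an RSV promoter fused to a truncated HIV-1 5' LTR, which makes genomic RNA production Tat-independent, as is typical of third-generation systems. This is followed by the Ψ packaging signal with a partial gag sequence and the Rev response element, and the cassette ends in a self-inactivating ΔU3 3' LTR. Within this unit, a human U6 RNA polymerase III promoter drives a 20-nt spacer joined to the Streptococcus pyogenes Cas9 gRNA scaffold. According to the record, the spacer is a non-targeting control. Downstream lie a cPPT/CTS element and an EF-1α core promoter with its intron A driving puromycin N-acetyltransferase, so that transduced cells can be selected with puromycin. A WPRE follows to enhance transcript expression.

No Cas9 is annotated on the plasmid, so it has to be supplied separately, for example from a Cas9-expressing cell line. The construct serves as a negative control alongside gene-targeting guides in the same backbone, accounting for the effects of transduction, selection and Cas9/gRNA expression without directed cleavage. It was deposited in connection with work on optimizing sgRNA design for on-target activity and reduced off-target effects.
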