Addgene plasmid #80175: non-targeting control gRNA (BRDN0001148852)
Purpose: 3rd generation lentiviral gRNA plasmid, non-targeting control gRNA
Depositing lab: John Doench & David Root. Depositing organization: Broad Institute. Publication: Optimized sgRNA design to maximize activity and minimize off-target effects of CRISPR-Cas9. Doench JG, Fusi N, Sullender M, Hegde M, Vaimberg EW, Donovan KF, Smith I, Tothova Z, Wilen C, Orchard R, Virgin HW, Listgarten J, Root DE. Nat Biotechnol. 2016 Jan 18. doi: 10.1038/nbt.3437. PubMed 26780180.
Backbone
  Vector backbone: lentiGuide-Puro
  Backbone manufacturer: Zhang Lab (Addgene plasmid # 52963)
  Vector type: Mammalian Expression, Lentiviral, CRISPR
  Selectable markers: Puromycin
Growth in bacteria
  Bacterial resistance: Ampicillin, 100 μg/mL
  Growth temperature: 37°C
  Growth strain: DH5alpha
  Copy number: High Copy
Gene/Insert
  Gene/Insert name: Non-targeting control gRNA
  gRNA/shRNA sequence: GTAGGCGCGCCGCTCTCTAC
  Species: H. sapiens (human)
  Promoter: hU6
  Cloning method: Unknown
  Sequencing primers: 5′ U6-F; 3′ pS2-R
Terms and licenses: Academic/Nonprofit Terms; Industry Terms: Not Available to Industry
How to cite: non-targeting control gRNA (BRDN0001148852) was a gift from John Doench & David Root (Addgene plasmid # 80175 ; http://n2t.net/addgene:80175 ; RRID:Addgene_80175)
