>Addgene plasmid #80175 | non-targeting control gRNA (BRDN0001148852) | depositor partial sequence | sequence record 150829 | Target Sequence
GTAGGCGCGCCGCTCTCTAC
