>Addgene plasmid #80175 | non-targeting control gRNA (BRDN0001148852) | addgene partial sequence | sequence record 189082 | hU6-F
AGAAAGTAATAATTTCTTGGGTAGTTTGCAGTTTTAAAATTATGTTTTAAAATGGACTATCATATGCTTA
CCGTAACTTGAAAGTATTTCGATTTCTTGGCTTTATATATCTTGTGGAAAGGACGAAACACCGGTAGGCG
CGCCGCTCTCTACGTTTTAGAGCTAGAAATAGCAAGTTAAAATAAGGCTAGTCCGTTATCAACTTGAAAA
AGTGGCACCGAGTCGGTGCTTTTTTAAGCTTGGCGTAACTAGATCTTGAGACAAATGGCAGTATTCATCC
ACAATTTTAAAAGAAAAGGGGGGATTGGGGGGTACAGTGCAGGGGAAAGAATAGTAGACATAATAGCAAC
AGACATACAAACTAAAGAATTACAAAAACAAATTACAAAAATTCAAAATTTTCGGGTTTATTACAGGGAC
AGCAGAGATCCACTTTGGCGCCGGCTCGAGGGGGCCCGGGTGCAAAGATGGATAAAGTTTTAAACAGAGA
GGAATCTTTGCAGCTAATGGACCTTCTAGGTCTTGAAAGGAGTGGGAATTGGCTCCGGTGCCCGTCAGTG
GGCAGAGCGC
